Addgene plasmid #161581: pAAV hSyn FLEx-loxp hM4Di-mCherry
Purpose: Expression of hM4Di-mCherry in a cre-dependent fashion
Depositing lab: Kevin Beier & Robert Malenka. Depositing organization: Stanford University. Publication: Rabies screen reveals GPe control of cocaine-triggered plasticity. Beier KT, Kim CK, Hoerbelt P, Hung LW, Heifets BD, DeLoach KE, Mosca TJ, Neuner S, Deisseroth K, Luo L, Malenka RC. Nature. 2017 Sep 21;549(7672):345-350. doi: 10.1038/nature23888. Epub 2017 Sep 13. PubMed 28902833.
Backbone
  Vector backbone: pAAV
  Vector type: AAV
Growth in bacteria
  Bacterial resistance: Ampicillin, 100 μg/mL
  Growth temperature: 37°C
  Growth strain: NEB Stable
  Copy number: High Copy
Gene/Insert
  Gene/Insert name: hM4Di-mCherry
  Species: H. sapiens (human)
  Mutation: NA
  Promoter: hSyn
  Cloning method: Restriction Enzyme; 5′ cloning site Unknown (unknown if destroyed); 3′ cloning site Unknown (unknown if destroyed)
  Sequencing primers: 5′ n/a
Terms and licenses: Academic/Nonprofit Terms; Industry Terms: Not Available to Industry
How to cite: pAAV hSyn FLEx-loxp hM4Di-mCherry was a gift from Kevin Beier & Robert Malenka (Addgene plasmid # 161581 ; http://n2t.net/addgene:161581 ; RRID:Addgene_161581)
