[The description below was written by a language model from this plasmid's Addgene catalogue record and the feature table of its GenBank file.]
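Description:
pAAV hSyn FLEx-loxp hM4Di-mCherry is a 7,073 bp AAV transfer plasmid for Cre-dependent, neuron-restricted expression of the inhibitory DREADD hM4Di fused to mCherry. hM4Di is an engineered human M4 muscarinic receptor that signals through Gi when bound by a designer ligand. The plasmid is maintained in E. coli through a high-copy ColE1/pUC-type origin and selected with ampicillin (beta-lactamase); an f1 phage origin is also present. Two AAV2 inverted terminal repeats flank the expression cassette and provide the cis signals needed for replication and packaging of the intervening DNA into recombinant AAV particles.

Within the ITRs, the human synapsin I promoter drives transcription. It is followed by the floxed coding region, a WPRE to enhance transcript stability and expression, and the human growth hormone polyadenylation signal. The mCherry coding sequence is annotated on the strand opposite to the promoter, so the fusion sits in inverted, non-expressed orientation. It is bracketed on each side by a loxP and a lox2272 site, with the two pairs in opposing orientation. This is the classic FLEx/DIO arrangement: Cre first inverts the cassette through one compatible lox pair, then excises a site through the other, locking the open reading frame in the sense orientation. Expression therefore occurs only in Cre-positive neurons. The hM4Di portion is not annotated as a feature, but the roughly 1.4 kb unannotated stretch between a Kozak sequence and mCherry is consistent with it. A short "Factor Xa site" annotated inside the WPRE is probably an incidental sequence match.

The construct suits chemogenetic silencing of genetically or projection-defined neuronal populations, with mCherry marking the expressing cells.
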