LOCUS       Exported 7073 bp ds-DNA circular SYN 12-MAY-2021
DEFINITION  Expression of hM4Di-mCherry in a cre-dependent fashion.
ACCESSION   .
VERSION     .
KEYWORDS    pAAV hSyn FLEx-loxp hM4Di-mCherry
SOURCE      synthetic DNA construct
  ORGANISM  synthetic DNA construct
REFERENCE   1 (bases 1 to 7073)
  AUTHORS   Beier KT, Kim CK, Hoerbelt P, Hung LW, Heifets BD, DeLoach KE, Mosca
            TJ, Neuner S, Deisseroth K, Luo L, Malenka RC
  TITLE     Rabies screen reveals GPe control of cocaine-triggered plasticity.
  JOURNAL   Nature. 2017 Sep 21;549(7672):345-350. doi: 10.1038/nature23888.
            Epub 2017 Sep 13.
  PUBMED    28902833
REFERENCE   2 (bases 1 to 7073)
  AUTHORS   .
  TITLE     Direct Submission
  JOURNAL   Exported May 12, 2021 from SnapGene Server 1.1.58
            http://www.snapgene.com
FEATURES             Location/Qualifiers
     source          1..7073
                     /organism="synthetic DNA construct"
                     /mol_type="other DNA"
     regulatory      1..10
                     /regulatory_class="other"
                     /note="vertebrate consensus sequence for strong initiation
                     of translation (Kozak, 1987)"
     regulatory      1459..1468
                     /regulatory_class="other"
                     /note="vertebrate consensus sequence for strong initiation
                     of translation (Kozak, 1987)"
     CDS             1465..2175
                     /codon_start=1
                     /product="monomeric derivative of DsRed fluorescent protein
                     (Shaner et al., 2004)"
                     /label=mCherry
                     /note="mammalian codon-optimized"
                     /translation="MVSKGEEDNMAIIKEFMRFKVHMEGSVNGHEFEIEGEGEGRPYEG
                     TQTAKLKVTKGGPLPFAWDILSPQFMYGSKAYVKHPADIPDYLKLSFPEGFKWERVMNF
                     EDGGVVTVTQDSSLQDGEFIYKVKLRGTNFPSDGPVMQKKTMGWEASSERMYPEDGALK
                     GEIKQRLKLKDGGHYDAEVKTTYKAKKPVQLPGAYNVNIKLDITSHNEDYTIVEQYERA
                     EGRHSTGGMDELYK"
     primer_bind     complement(1610..1628)
                     /label=mCherry-R
                     /note="mCherry, reverse primer"
     primer_bind     1878..1897
                     /label=mCherry-F
                     /note="mCherry, forward primer"
     protein_bind    2182..2215
                     /label=loxP
                     /bound_moiety="Cre recombinase"
                     /note="Cre-mediated recombination occurs in the 8-bp core
                     sequence (GCATACAT)."
     protein_bind    2278..2311
                     /label=lox2272
                     /bound_moiety="Cre recombinase"
                     /note="Cre-mediated recombination occurs in the 8-bp core
                     sequence (GGATACTT). lox2272 sites are compatible with each
                     other, but incompatible with loxP or loxN sites (Lee and
                     Saito, 1988)."
     promoter        complement(2387..2834)
                     /label=hSyn promoter
                     /note="human synapsin I promoter; confers neuron-specific
                     expression (Kugler et al., 2003)"
     repeat_region   2879..3008
                     /label=AAV2 ITR (alternate)
                     /note="Functional equivalent of wild-type AAV2 ITR"
     rep_origin      complement(3070..3658)
                     /direction=LEFT
                     /label=ori
                     /note="high-copy-number ColE1/pMB1/pBR322/pUC origin of
                     replication"
     primer_bind     complement(3150..3169)
                     /label=pBR322ori-F
                     /note="pBR322 origin, forward primer"
     CDS             complement(3829..4689)
                     /codon_start=1
                     /gene="bla"
                     /product="beta-lactamase"
                     /label=AmpR
                     /note="confers resistance to ampicillin, carbenicillin, and
                     related antibiotics"
                     /translation="MSIQHFRVALIPFFAAFCLPVFAHPETLVKVKDAEDQLGARVGYI
                     ELDLNSGKILESFRPEERFPMMSTFKVLLCGAVLSRIDAGQEQLGRRIHYSQNDLVEYS
                     PVTEKHLTDGMTVRELCSAAITMSDNTAANLLLTTIGGPKELTAFLHNMGDHVTRLDRW
                     EPELNEAIPNDERDTTMPVAMATTLRKLLTGELLTLASRQQLIDWMEADKVAGPLLRSA
                     LPAGWFIADKSGAGERGSRGIIAALGPDGKPSRIVVIYTTGSQATMDERNRQIAEIGAS
                     LIKHW"
     primer_bind     4452..4471
                     /label=Amp-R
                     /note="Ampicillin resistance gene, reverse primer"
     promoter        complement(4690..4794)
                     /gene="bla"
                     /label=AmpR promoter
     primer_bind     4862..4880
                     /label=pBRforEco
                     /note="pBR322 vectors, upsteam of EcoRI site, forward
                     primer"
     primer_bind     complement(4918..4940)
                     /label=pGEX 3'
                     /note="pGEX vectors, reverse primer"
     primer_bind     5040..5059
                     /label=pRS-marker
                     /note="pRS vectors, use to sequence yeast selectable
                     marker"
     rep_origin      complement(5076..5531)
                     /direction=LEFT
                     /label=f1 ori
                     /note="f1 bacteriophage origin of replication; arrow
                     indicates direction of (+) strand synthesis"
     primer_bind     complement(5213..5234)
                     /label=F1ori-F
                     /note="F1 origin, forward primer"
     primer_bind     5425..5444
                     /label=F1ori-R
                     /note="F1 origin, reverse primer"
     repeat_region   5606..5746
                     /label=AAV2 ITR
                     /note="inverted terminal repeat of adeno-associated virus
                     serotype 2"
     repeat_region   5617..5746
                     /label=AAV2 ITR
     polyA_signal    5786..6262
                     /label=hGH poly(A) signal
                     /note="human growth hormone polyadenylation signal"
     primer_bind     6044..6063
                     /label=hGH-PA-R
                     /note="Human growth hormone terminator, reverse primer"
     misc_feature    6294..6882
                     /label=WPRE
                     /note="woodchuck hepatitis virus posttranscriptional
                     regulatory element"
     CDS             6400..6411
                     /codon_start=1
                     /product="Factor Xa recognition and cleavage site"
                     /label=Factor Xa site
                     /translation="IEGR"
     primer_bind     6809..6829
                     /label=WPRE-R
                     /note="WPRE, reverse primer"
     protein_bind    complement(6930..6963)
                     /label=loxP
                     /bound_moiety="Cre recombinase"
                     /note="Cre-mediated recombination occurs in the 8-bp core
                     sequence (GCATACAT)."
     protein_bind    complement(7034..7067)
                     /label=lox2272
                     /bound_moiety="Cre recombinase"
                     /note="Cre-mediated recombination occurs in the 8-bp core
                     sequence (GGATACTT). lox2272 sites are compatible with each
                     other, but incompatible with loxP or loxN sites (Lee and
                     Saito, 1988)."
ORIGIN
        1 gccgccatgg ccaacttcac acctgtcaat ggcagctcgg gcaatcagtc cgtgcgcctg
       61 gtcacgtcat catcccacaa tcgctatgag acggtggaaa tggtcttcat tgccacagtg
      121 acaggctccc tgagcctggt gactgtcgtg ggcaacatcc tggtgatgct gtccatcaag
      181 gtcaacaggc agctgcagac agtcaacaac tacttcctct tcagcctggc gtgtgctgat
      241 ctcatcatag gcgccttctc catgaacctc tacaccgtgt acatcatcaa gggctactgg
      301 cccctgggcg ccgtggtctg cgacctgtgg ctggccctgg actgcgtggt gagcaacgcc
      361 tccgtcatga accttctcat catcagcttt gaccgctact tctgcgtcac caagcctctc
      421 acctaccctg cccggcgcac caccaagatg gcaggcctca tgattgctgc tgcctgggta
      481 ctgtccttcg tgctctgggc gcctgccatc ttgttctggc agtttgtggt gggtaagcgg
      541 acggtgcccg acaaccagtg cttcatccag ttcctgtcca acccagcagt gacctttggc
      601 acagccattg ctggcttcta cctgcctgtg gtcatcatga cggtgctgta catccacatc
      661 tccctggcca gtcgcagccg agtccacaag caccggcccg agggcccgaa ggagaagaaa
      721 gccaagacgc tggccttcct caagagccca ctaatgaagc agagcgtcaa gaagcccccg
      781 cccggggagg ccgcccggga ggagctgcgc aatggcaagc tggaggaggc ccccccgcca
      841 gcgctgccac cgccaccgcg ccccgtggct gataaggaca cttccaatga gtccagctca
      901 ggcagtgcca cccagaacac caaggaacgc ccagccacag agctgtccac cacagaggcc
      961 accacgcccg ccatgcccgc ccctcccctg cagccgcggg ccctcaaccc agcctccaga
     1021 tggtccaaga tccagattgt gacgaagcag acaggcaatg agtgtgtgac agccattgag
     1081 attgtgcctg ccacgccggc tggcatgcgc cctgcggcca acgtggcccg caagttcgcc
     1141 agcatcgctc gcaaccaggt gcgcaagaag cggcagatgg cggcccggga gcgcaaagtg
     1201 acacgaacga tctttgccat tctgctggcc ttcatcctca cctggacgcc ctacaacgtc
     1261 atggtcctgg tgaacacctt ctgccagagc tgcatccctg acacggtgtg gtccattggc
     1321 tactggctct gctacgtcaa cagcaccatc aaccctgcct gctatgctct gtgcaacgcc
     1381 acctttaaaa agaccttccg gcacctgctg ctgtgccagt atcggaacat cggcactgcc
     1441 aggcgggatc caccggtcgc caccatggtg agcaagggcg aggaggataa catggccatc
     1501 atcaaggagt tcatgcgctt caaggtgcac atggagggct ccgtgaacgg ccacgagttc
     1561 gagatcgagg gcgagggcga gggccgcccc tacgagggca cccagaccgc caagctgaag
     1621 gtgaccaagg gtggccccct gcccttcgcc tgggacatcc tgtcccctca gttcatgtac
     1681 ggctccaagg cctacgtgaa gcaccccgcc gacatccccg actacttgaa gctgtccttc
     1741 cccgagggct tcaagtggga gcgcgtgatg aacttcgagg acggcggcgt ggtgaccgtg
     1801 acccaggact cctccctgca ggacggcgag ttcatctaca aggtgaagct gcgcggcacc
     1861 aacttcccct ccgacggccc cgtaatgcag aagaagacca tgggctggga ggcctcctcc
     1921 gagcggatgt accccgagga cggcgccctg aagggcgaga tcaagcagag gctgaagctg
     1981 aaggacggcg gccactacga cgctgaggtc aagaccacct acaaggccaa gaagcccgtg
     2041 cagctgcccg gcgcctacaa cgtcaacatc aagttggaca tcacctccca caacgaggac
     2101 tacaccatcg tggaacagta cgaacgcgcc gagggccgcc actccaccgg cggcatggac
     2161 gagctgtaca agtaagtcga cataacttcg tatagcatac attatacgaa gttatgtgtc
     2221 gatggtgatg cttggcaatt cgggtcgatg gtgaagcatt ggtcttccta ttttgatata
     2281 acttcgtata ggatacttta tacgaagtta tcccggccgg gcccgcggta tcaaatcaat
     2341 tctttgccaa aatgatgaga cagcacagga tccggtacct tctcgactgc gctctcaggc
     2401 acgacacgac tcctccgctg cccaccgcag actgaggcag cgctgagtcg ccggcgccgc
     2461 agcgcagatg gtcgcgcccg tgccccccta tctcgcgcct cgcgtggtgc ggtccggctg
     2521 ggccggcggc ggcgcggacg cgaccaaggt ggccgggaag gggagtttgc gggggaccgg
     2581 cgagtgacgt cagcgcgcct tcagtgctga ggcggcggtg gcgcgcgccg ccaggcgggg
     2641 gcgaaggcac tgtccgcggt gctgaagctg gcagtgcgca cgcgcctcgc cgcatcctgt
     2701 ttcccctccc cctctctgat aggggatgcg caatttgggg aatgggggtt gggtgcttgt
     2761 ccagtgggtc ggggtcggtc gtcaggtagg cacccccacc ccgcctcatc ctggtcctaa
     2821 aacccacttg cactcatacg cagggccctc tgcagtctag acacacgcgt gcggccgcag
     2881 gaacccctag tgatggagtt ggccactccc tctctgcgcg ctcgctcgct cactgaggcc
     2941 gggcgaccaa aggtcgcccg acgcccgggc ggcctcagtg agcgagcgag cgcgcagctg
     3001 cctgcaggac atgtgagcaa aaggccagca aaaggccagg aaccgtaaaa aggccgcgtt
     3061 gctggcgttt ttccataggc tccgcccccc tgacgagcat cacaaaaatc gacgctcaag
     3121 tcagaggtgg cgaaacccga caggactata aagataccag gcgtttcccc ctggaagctc
     3181 cctcgtgcgc tctcctgttc cgaccctgcc gcttaccgga tacctgtccg cctttctccc
     3241 ttcgggaagc gtggcgcttt ctcatagctc acgctgtagg tatctcagtt cggtgtaggt
     3301 cgttcgctcc aagctgggct gtgtgcacga accccccgtt cagcccgacc gctgcgcctt
     3361 atccggtaac tatcgtcttg agtccaaccc ggtaagacac gacttatcgc cactggcagc
     3421 agccactggt aacaggatta gcagagcgag gtatgtaggc ggtgctacag agttcttgaa
     3481 gtggtggcct aactacggct acactagaag aacagtattt ggtatctgcg ctctgctgaa
     3541 gccagttacc ttcggaaaaa gagttggtag ctcttgatcc ggcaaacaaa ccaccgctgg
     3601 tagcggtggt ttttttgttt gcaagcagca gattacgcgc agaaaaaaag gatctcaaga
     3661 agatcctttg atcttttcta cggggtctga cgctcagtgg aacgaaaact cacgttaagg
     3721 gattttggtc atgagattat caaaaaggat cttcacctag atccttttaa attaaaaatg
     3781 aagttttaaa tcaatctaaa gtatatatga gtaaacttgg tctgacagtt accaatgctt
     3841 aatcagtgag gcacctatct cagcgatctg tctatttcgt tcatccatag ttgcctgact
     3901 ccccgtcgtg tagataacta cgatacggga gggcttacca tctggcccca gtgctgcaat
     3961 gataccgcga gacccacgct caccggctcc agatttatca gcaataaacc agccagccgg
     4021 aagggccgag cgcagaagtg gtcctgcaac tttatccgcc tccatccagt ctattaattg
     4081 ttgccgggaa gctagagtaa gtagttcgcc agttaatagt ttgcgcaacg ttgttgccat
     4141 tgctacaggc atcgtggtgt cacgctcgtc gtttggtatg gcttcattca gctccggttc
     4201 ccaacgatca aggcgagtta catgatcccc catgttgtgc aaaaaagcgg ttagctcctt
     4261 cggtcctccg atcgttgtca gaagtaagtt ggccgcagtg ttatcactca tggttatggc
     4321 agcactgcat aattctctta ctgtcatgcc atccgtaaga tgcttttctg tgactggtga
     4381 gtactcaacc aagtcattct gagaatagtg tatgcggcga ccgagttgct cttgcccggc
     4441 gtcaatacgg gataataccg cgccacatag cagaacttta aaagtgctca tcattggaaa
     4501 acgttcttcg gggcgaaaac tctcaaggat cttaccgctg ttgagatcca gttcgatgta
     4561 acccactcgt gcacccaact gatcttcagc atcttttact ttcaccagcg tttctgggtg
     4621 agcaaaaaca ggaaggcaaa atgccgcaaa aaagggaata agggcgacac ggaaatgttg
     4681 aatactcata ctcttccttt ttcaatatta ttgaagcatt tatcagggtt attgtctcat
     4741 gagcggatac atatttgaat gtatttagaa aaataaacaa ataggggttc cgcgcacatt
     4801 tccccgaaaa gtgccacctg acgtctaaga aaccattatt atcatgacat taacctataa
     4861 aaataggcgt atcacgaggc cctttcgtct cgcgcgtttc ggtgatgacg gtgaaaacct
     4921 ctgacacatg cagctcccgg agacggtcac agcttgtctg taagcggatg ccgggagcag
     4981 acaagcccgt cagggcgcgt cagcgggtgt tggcgggtgt cggggctggc ttaactatgc
     5041 ggcatcagag cagattgtac tgagagtgca ccataaaatt gtaaacgtta atattttgtt
     5101 aaaattcgcg ttaaattttt gttaaatcag ctcatttttt aaccaataga ccgaaatcgg
     5161 caaaatccct tataaatcaa aagaatagcc cgagatagag ttgagtgttg ttccagtttg
     5221 gaacaagagt ccactattaa agaacgtgga ctccaacgtc aaaggnnnnn nnnnnnnnnn
     5281 nnnnnnnnnn nnnnnnnnnn nnnnnnnnnn nnnnnnnnnn nnnnnnnnnn nnnnnnnnnn
     5341 nnnnnnnnnn nnnnnnnnnn nnnnnnnnnn nnnnnnnnnn nnnnnnnnnn nnnnnnnnnn
     5401 nnnnnngnnn nnnnnnnnnn nnnnnnnnnn nnnnnnnnnn nnnnnnnnnn nnnannnnnn
     5461 nnnnnnnnnn nnnnnnnnnn nnnnnnnnnn nnnnnnnnnn nnnnnnnnnn nnnnnnnnnn
     5521 nnnnnnnnnn nnnnnnnnnn nnnnnnnnnt atgcggtgtg aaataccgca cagatgcgta
     5581 aggagaaaat accgcatcag gcgcccctgc aggcagctgc gcgctcgctc gctcactgag
     5641 gccgcccggg caaagcccgg gcgtcgggcg acctttggtc gcccggcctc agtgagcgag
     5701 cgagcgcgca gagagggagt ggccaactcc atcactaggg gttcctgcgg ccgctcggtc
     5761 cgcacgtggt tacctacaaa atcagaagga cagggaaggg agcagtggtt cacgcctgta
     5821 atcccagcaa tttgggaggc caaggtgggt agatcacctg agattaggag ttggagacca
     5881 gcctggccaa tatggtgaaa ccccgtctct accaaaaaaa caaaaattag ctgagcctgg
     5941 tcatgcatgc ctggaatccc aacaactcgg gaggctgagg caggagaatc gcttgaaccc
     6001 aggaggcgga gattgcagtg agccaagatt gtgccactgc actccagctt ggttcccaat
     6061 agaccccgca ggccctacag gttgtcttcc caacttgccc cttgctccat accacccccc
     6121 tccaccccat aatattatag aaggacacct agtcagacaa aatgatgcaa cttaatttta
     6181 ttaggacaag gctggtgggc actggagtgg caacttccag ggccaggaga ggcactgggg
     6241 aggggtcaca gggatgccac ccgtagatct ctcgagcagc gctcggtatc gatgcgggga
     6301 ggcggcccaa agggagatcc gactcgtctg agggcgaagg cgaagacgcg gaagaggccg
     6361 cagagccggc agcaggccgc gggaaggaag gtccgctgga ttgagggccg aagggacgta
     6421 gcagaaggac gtcccgcgca gaatccaggt ggcaacatag gcgagcagcc aaggaaagga
     6481 cgatgatttc cccgacaaca ccacggaatt gtcagtgccc aacagccgag cccctgtcca
     6541 gcagcgggca aggcaggcgg cgatgagttc cgccgtggca atagggaggg ggaaagcgaa
     6601 agtcccggaa aggagctgac aggtggtggc aatgccccaa ccagtggggg ttgcgtcagc
     6661 aaacacagtg cacaccacgc cacgttgcct gacaacgggc cacaactcct cataaagaga
     6721 cagcaaccag gatttataca aggaggagaa aatgaaagcc atacgggaag caatagcatg
     6781 atacaaaggc attaaagcag cgtatccaca tagcgtaaaa ggagcaacat agttaagaat
     6841 accagtcaat ctttcacaaa ttttgtaatc cagaggttga ttatcgataa gcttgatatc
     6901 gaattcatcg atcggccgca tataagctta taacttcgta taatgtatgc tatacgaagt
     6961 tatgggtcga tggtgagatc tggactagag ggtcgatggt gatgcttgga tcaaaatagg
     7021 aagaatccca atgataactt cgtataaagt atcctatacg aagttatagg cgc
//
